>Addgene plasmid #45443 | pEF-I-GFP GX | addgene partial sequence | sequence record 64096 | CAT-R 5'-GCAACTGACTGAAATGCCTC-3'
CCATTGGGATATATCAACGGTGGTATATCCAGTGATTTTTTTCTCCATTTTAGCTTCCTTAGCTCCTGAA
AATCTCGACGGATCCTAACTCAAAATCCACACATTATACGAGCCGGAAGCATAAAGTGTAAAGCCTGGGG
TGCCTAATGCGGCCGCCATAGTGACTGGATATGTTGTGTTTTACAGTATTATGTAGTCTGTTTTTTATGC
AAAATCTAATTTAATATATTGATATTTATATCATTTTACGTTTCTCGTTCAGCTTTTTTGTACAAACTTG
TTTGATAATTCCTCACGACACCTGAAATGGAAGAAAAAAACTTTGAACCACTGTCTGAGGCTTGAGAATG
AACCAAGATCCAAACTCAAAAAGGGCAAATTCCAAGGAGAATTACATCAAGTGCCAAGCTGGCCTAACTT
CAGTCTCCACCCACTCAGTGTGGGGAAACTCCATCGCATAAAACCCCTCCCCCCAACCTAAAGACGACGT
ACTCCAAAAGCTCGAGAACTAATCGAGGTGCCTGGACGGCGCCCGGTACTCCGTGGAGTCACATGAAGCG
ACGGCTGAGGACGGAAAGGCCCTTTTCCTTTGTGTGGGTGACTCACCCGCCCGCTCTCCCGAGCGCCGCG
TCCTCCATTTTGAGCTCCCTGCAGCAGGGCCGGGAAGCGGCCATCTTTCCGCTCACGCAACTGGTGCCGA
CCGGGCCAGCCTTGCCGCCCAGGGCGGGGCGATACACGGCGGCGCGAGGCCAGGCACCAGAGCAGGCCGG
CCAGCTTGAGACTACCCCCGTCCGATTCTCGGTGGCCGCGCTCGCAGGCCCCGCCTCGCCGAACATGTGC
GCTGGGACGCACGGGCCCCGTCGCCGCCCGCGGCCCCAAAAACCGAAATA
