>Addgene plasmid #45443 | pEF-I-GFP GX | addgene partial sequence | sequence record 64097 | IRES-F 5'-TGGCTCTCCTCAAGCGTATT-3'
AAGGATGCCCAGAAGGTACCCCATTGTATGGGATCTGATCTGGGGCCTCGGTGCACATGCTTTACATGTG
TTTAGTCGAGGTTAAAAAAACGTCTAGGCCCCCCGAACCACGGGGACGTGGTTTTCCTTTGAAAAACACG
ATGATAATATGGCCACAACCATGGTGAGCAAGGGCGAGGAGCTGTTCACCGGGGTGGTGCCCATCCTGGT
CGAGCTGGACGGCGACGTAAACGGCCACAAGTTCAGCGTGTCCGGCGAGGGCGAGGGCGATGCCACCTAC
GGCAAGCTGACCCTGAAGTTCATCTGCACCACCGGCAAGCTGCCCGTGCCCTGGCCCACCCTCGTGACCA
CCCTGACCTACGGCGTGCAGTGCTTCAGCCGCTACCCCGACCACATGAAGCAGCACGACTTCTTCAAGTC
CGCCATGCCCGAAGGCTACGTCCAGGAGCGCACCATCTTCTTCAAGGACGACGGCAACTACAAGACCCGC
GCCGAGGTGAAGTTCGAGGGCGACACCCTGGTGAACCGCATCGAGCTGAAGGGCATCGACTTCAAGGAGG
ACGGCAACATCCTGGGGCACAAGCTGGAGTACAACTACAACAGCCACAACGTCTATATCATGGCCGACAA
GCAGAAGAACGGCATCAAGGTGAACTTCAAGATCCGCCACAACATCGAGGACGGCAGCGTGCAGCTCGCC
GACCACTACCAGCAGAACACCCCCATCGGCGACGGCCCCGTGCTGCTGCCCGACAACCACTACCTGAGCA
CCCAGTCCGCCCTGAGCAAAGACCCCAACGAGAAGCGCGATCACATGGTCCTGCTGGAGTTCGTGACCGC
CGCCGGGATCACTC
