>Addgene plasmid #45443 | pEF-I-GFP GX | addgene partial sequence | sequence record 64098 | ccdb-fwd 5'-GCATGATGACCACCGATATG-3'
CGGTCTCCGTTATCGGGGAAGAAGTGGCTGATCTCAGCCACCGCGAAAATGACATCAAAAACGCCATTAA
CCTGATGTTCTGGGGAATATAAATGTCAGGCTCCCTTATACACAGCCAGTCTGCAGGTCGACCATAGTGA
CTGGATATGTTGTGTTTTACAGTATTATGTAGTCTGTTTTTTATGCAAAATCTAATTTAATATATTGATA
TTTATATCATTTTACGTTTCTCGTTCAGCTTTCTTGTACAAAGTGGTTCGATAATTCCTGCAGGCCTCGA
GGGCCGGCGCGCCGCGGCCGCTACGTAAATTCCGCCCCCCCCCCCCC
