>Addgene plasmid #45443 | pEF-I-GFP GX | addgene partial sequence | sequence record 64463 | pCDH-rev 5'-GCATTCCTTTGGCGAGAG-3'
GCTCGTCAAGAAGACAGGGCCAGGTTTCCGGGCCCTCACATTGCCAAAAGACGGCAATATGGTGGAAAAT
AACATATAGACAAACGCACACCGGCCTTATTCCAAGCGGCTTCGGCCAGTAACGTTAGGGGGGGGGGAGG
GAGAGGGGGGGGGGGGGGGG
