[The description below was written by a language model from this plasmid's Addgene catalogue record.]
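Description:
pEF-I-GFP GX (also called pEF1α-RfC.1-IRES-GFP) is an empty mammalian expression backbone configured as a Gateway destination vector. It derives from pEF-GFP, in which the original EGFP was replaced by an IRES-GFP fragment taken from pBMN-I-GFP, giving an intermediate pEF1α-IRES-GFP. A Gateway Reading Frame Cassette C (RfC.1) was then blunt-ligated into the EcoRI site between the promoter and the IRES. The backbone is listed at about 7.3 kb and is high copy in bacteria. It is selected with both ampicillin and chloramphenicol. The chloramphenicol marker and the ccdB counter-selection gene are standard parts of the Gateway cassette, which is why the unrecombined vector has to be maintained in a ccdB-tolerant strain. The record does not state the bacterial origin of replication or the polyadenylation signal, and no feature table was supplied.

The vector carries no gene of interest. An LR recombination with an entry clone swaps the ccdB/chloramphenicol cassette for the chosen open reading frame, placing it directly downstream of the human EF1α promoter, a strong constitutive promoter active in many mammalian cell types. The resulting transcript is bicistronic: the inserted gene is translated cap-dependently, and the IRES drives independent translation of EGFP from the same mRNA. EGFP therefore marks expressing cells without being fused to the protein of interest, although the catalogue lists it under the tag field. No drug-selection marker for mammalian cells is recorded, so fluorescence is the only means of identifying transfected cells. The associated publication concerns in utero gene transfer into the developing mammalian cochlea to generate auditory hair cells, which suggests use for delivering a gene while tracking the recipient cells by GFP.
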