Addgene plasmid #45443: pEF-I-GFP GX
Purpose: (Empty Backbone)
Depositing lab: John Brigande. Depositing organization: Oregon Health & Science University. Publication: Functional auditory hair cells produced in the mammalian cochlea by in utero gene transfer. Gubbels SP, Woessner DW, Mitchell JC, Ricci AJ, Brigande JV. Nature. 2008 Sep 25. 455(7212):537-41. 10.1038/nature07265 PubMed 18754012.
Backbone
  Vector backbone: pEF-GFP (Addgene Plasmid #11154)
  Backbone manufacturer: Connie Cepko lab (Harvard Medical School, Boston, MA)
  Backbone size (bp): 7349
  Modifications to backbone: Converted to Gateway-compatible destination vector (gateway casette added). IRES inserted upstream of EGFP.
  Vector type: Mammalian Expression
  Promoter: human EF1α
  Selectable markers: EGFP
  Tag / fusion protein: IRES EGFP (C terminal on backbone)
Growth in bacteria
  Bacterial resistance: Chloramphenicol and Ampicillin, 25 & 100 μg/mL
  Growth temperature: 37°C
  Growth strain: ccdB Survival
  Copy number: High Copy
Gene/Insert
  Cloning method: Gateway Cloning
  Sequencing primers: 5′ EF1a-F; 3′ pCDH-rev (GCATTCCTTTGGCGAGAG)
Resource information
  A portion of this plasmid was derived from a plasmid made by: pEF-GFP backbone from Connie Cepko (Harvard Medical Schoo, Boston, MA). IRES-GFP fragment from plasmid pBMN-I-GFP from Gary Nolan (Stanford, CA). RfC.1 cassette from Invitrogen (Carlsbad, CA).
Terms and licenses: Academic/Nonprofit Terms; Industry Terms: Not Available to Industry
Depositor comments: Alternate plasmid name: pEF1α-RfC.1-IRES-GFP To construct this vector, the depositing lab used EcoRI and BsrGI to replace the EGFP in pEF–GFP (Addgene plasmid 11154) with the IRES-GFP fragment from plasmid pBMN-I-GFP (Addgene plasmid 1736), creating intermediate vector pEF1α-IRES-GFP. Plasmid pEF1α-IRES-GFP was then converted to a Gateway-enabled destination vector with the Gateway Vector Conversion System (Invitrogen) by digesting with EcoRI, blunting the ends, and inserting Reading Frame Cassette C (RfC.1) gateway cassette.
How to cite: pEF-I-GFP GX was a gift from John Brigande (Addgene plasmid # 45443 ; http://n2t.net/addgene:45443 ; RRID:Addgene_45443)
